>Addgene plasmid #109793 | pHH0103_ARPC3_P21-Arc | addgene full sequence | sequence record 213642 | Addgene NGS Result
TTGACAATTAATCATCGGCTCGTATAATGTGTGGAATTGTGAGCGGATAACAATTTCACACAGGAAACAG
CCAGTCCGTTTAGGTGTTTTCACGAGCACTTCACCAACAAGGACCATAGATTATGAAAATCGAAGAACAC
CATCACCATCACCATTCCAGCGGTAAGCTTATGTCCCCTATACTAGGTTATTGGAAAATTAAGGGCCTTG
TGCAACCCACTCGACTTCTTTTGGAATATCTTGAAGAAAAATATGAAGAGCATTTGTATGAGCGCGATGA
AGGTGATAAATGGCGAAACAAAAAGTTTGAATTGGGTTTGGAGTTTCCCAATCTTCCTTATTATATTGAT
GGTGATGTTAAATTAACACAGTCTATGGCCATCATACGTTATATAGCTGACAAGCACAACATGTTGGGTG
GTTGTCCAAAAGAGCGTGCAGAGATTTCAATGCTTGAAGGAGCGGTTTTGGATATTAGATACGGTGTTTC
GAGAATTGCATATAGTAAAGACTTTGAAACTCTCAAAGTTGATTTTCTTAGCAAGCTACCTGAAATGCTG
AAAATGTTCGAAGATCGTTTATGTCATAAAACATATTTAAATGGTGATCATGTAACCCATCCTGACTTCA
TGTTGTATGACGCTCTTGATGTTGTTTTATACATGGACCCAATGTGCCTGGATGCGTTCCCAAAATTAGT
TTGTTTTAAAAAACGTATTGAAGCTATCCCACAAATTGATAAGTACTTGAAATCCAGCAAGTATATAGCA
TGGCCTTTGCAGGGCTGGCAAGCCACGTTTGGTGGTGGCGACCATCCTCCAAAATCGGATCTGGAAGTTC
TGTTCCAGGGGCCCCTGTCCAGCGGTCTGGTTCCGCGTGGTTCCGGTACCGCGGCCCAGCCGGCC
[534 nt withheld, positions 906-1439]
GCGGCCGCATA
[142 nt withheld, positions 1451-1592]
C
[98 nt withheld, positions 1594-1691]
AGTTTGTACTGGTGACGAAACTCAGTGTCTAGCTAGAGTGGC
[149 nt withheld, positions 1734-1882]
T
[41 nt withheld, positions 1884-1924]
T
[62 nt withheld, positions 1926-1987]
A
[35 nt withheld, positions 1989-2023]
CCTCCCTCAATCGGTTGAATGTCGCCCTTTTGTCTTTGGCGCTGGTAAACCATATGAA
[86 nt withheld, positions 2082-2167]
T
[54 nt withheld, positions 2169-2222]
CTAGCGCCGCCCTATACCTTGTCTGCCTCCCCGCGTTGCGTCGCGGTGCATGGAGCCGGGCCACCTCGAC
CTGAATGGAAGCCGGCGGCACCTCGCTAACGGATTCACCACTCCAAGAATTGGAGCCAATCAATTCTTGC
GGAGAACTGTGAATGCGCAAACCAACCCTTGGCAGAACATATCCATCGCGTCCGCCATCTCCAGCAGCCG
CACGCGGCGCATCTCGGGCAGCGTTGGGTCCTGGCCACGGGTGCGCATGATCGTGCTCCTGTCGTTGAGG
ACCCGGCTAGGCTGGCGGGGTTGCCTTACTGGTTAGCAGAATGAATCACCGATACGCGAGCGAACGTGAA
GCGACTGCTGCTGCAAAACGTCTGCGACCTGAGCAACAACATGAATGGTCTTCGGTTTCCGTGTTTCGTA
AAGTCTGGAAACGCGGAAGTCAGCGCCCTGCACCATTATGTTCCGGATCTGCATCGCAGGATGCTGCTGG
CTACCCTGTGGAACACCTACATCTGTATTAACGAAGCGCTGGCATTGACCCTGAGTGATTTTTCTCTGGT
CCCGCCGCATCCATACCGCCAGTTGTTTACCCTCACAACGTTCCAGTAACCGGGCATGTTCATCATCAGT
AACCCGTATCGTGAGCATCCTCTCTCGTTTCATCGGTATCATTACCCCCATGAACAGAAATCCCCCTTAC
ACGGAGGCATCAGTGACCAAACAGGAAAAAACCGCCCTTAACATGGCCCGCTTTATCAGAAGCCAGACAT
TAACGCTTCTGGAGAAACTCAACGAGCTGGACGCGGATGAACAGGCAGACATCTGTGAATCGCTTCACGA
CCACGCTGATGAGCTTTACCGCAGGATCCGCGAAATTGTAAGCGTTAATATTTTGTTAAAATTCGCGTTA
AATTTTTGTTAAATCAGCTCATTTTTTAACCAATAGGCCGAAATCGGCAAAATCCCTTATAAATCAAAAG
AATAGACCGAGATAGGGT
[37 nt withheld, positions 3221-3257]
AAAGAACGTGGACTCCAACGTCAAAGG
[49 nt withheld, positions 3285-3333]
T
[91 nt withheld, positions 3335-3425]
G
[124 nt withheld, positions 3427-3550]
CGCGGATCCTGCCTCGCGCGTTTCGGTGATGACGGTGAAAACCTCTGACACATGCAGCTCCCGGAGACGG
TCACAGCTTGTCTGTAAGCGGATGCCGGGAGCAGACAAGCCCGTCAGGGCGCGTCAGCGGGTGTTGGCGG
GTGTCGGGGCGCAGCCATGACCCAGTCACGTAGCGATAGCGGAGTGTATACTGGCTTAACTATGCGGCAT
CAGAGCAGATTGTACTGAGAGTGCACCATATGCGGTGTGAAATACCGCACAGATGCGTAAGGAGAAAATA
CCGCATCAGGCGCTCTTCCGCTTCCTCGCTCACTGACTCGCTGCGCTCGGTCGTTCGGCTGCGGCGAGCG
GTATCAGCTCACTCAAAGGCGGTAATACGGTTATCCACAGAATCAGGGGATAACGCAGGAAAGAACATGT
GAGCAAAAGGCCAGCAAAAGGCCAGGAACCGTAAAAAGGCCGCGTTGCTGGCGTTTTTCCATAGGCTCCG
CCCCCCTGACGAGCATCACAAAAATCGACGCTCAAGTCAGAGGTGGCGAAACCCGACAGGACTATAAAGA
TACCAGGGTTTCCCCCTGGAAGCTCCCTCGTGCGCTCTCCTGTTCCGACCCTGCCGCTTACCGGATACCT
GTCCGCCTTTCTCCCTTCGGGAAGCGTGGCGCTTTCTCATAGCTCACGCTGTAGGTATCTCAGTTCGGTG
TAGGTCGTTCGCTCCAAGCTGGGCTGTGTGCACGAACCCCCCGTTCAGCCCGACCGCTGCGCCTTATCCG
GTAACTATCGTCTTGAGTCCAACCCGGTAAGACACGACTTATCGCCACTGGCAGCAGCCACTGGTAACAG
GATTAGCAGAGCGAGGTATGTAGGCGGTGCTACAGAGTTCTTGAAGTGGTGGCCTAACTACGGCTACACT
AGAAGGACAGTATTTGGTATCTGCGCTCTGCTGAAGCCAGTTACCTTCGGAAAAAGAGTTGGTAGCTCTT
GATCCGGCAAACAAACCACCGCTGGTAGCGGTGGTTTTTTTGTTTGCAAGCAGCAGATTACGCGCAGAAA
AAAAGGATCTCAAGAAGATCCTTTGATCTTTTCTACGGGGTCTGACGCTCAGTGGAACGAAAACTCACGT
TAAGGGATTTTGGTCATGAGATTATCAAAAAGGATCTTCACCTAGATCCTTTTAAATTAAAAATGAAGTT
TTAAATCAATCTAAAGTATATATGAGTAAACTTGGTCTGACAGTTACCAATGCTTAATCAGTGAGGCACC
TATCTCAGCGATCTGTCTATTTCGTTCATCCATAGTTGCCTGACTCCCCGTCGTGTAGATAACTACGATA
CGGGAGGGCTTACCATCTGGCCCCAGTGCTGCAATGATACCGCGAGACCCACGCTCACCGGCTCCAGATT
TATCAGCAATAAACCAGCCAGCCGGAAGGGCCGAGCGCAGAAGTGGTCCTGCAACTTTATCCGCCTCCAT
CCAGTCTATTAATTGTTGCCGGGAAGCTAGAGTAAGTAGTTCGCCAGTTAATAGTTTGCGCAACGTTGTT
GCCATTGCTGCAGGCATCGTGGTGTCACGCTCGTCGTTTGGTATGGCTTCATTCAGCTCCGGTTCCCAAC
GATCAAGGCGAGTTACATGATCCCCCATGTTGTGCAAAAAAGCGGTTAGCTCCTTCGGTCCTCCGATCGT
TGTCAGAAGTAAGTTGGCCGCAGTGTTATCACTCATGGTTATGGCAGCACTGCATAATTCTCTTACTGTC
ATGCCATCCGTAAGATGCTTTTCTGTGACTGGTGAGTACTCAACCAAGTCATTCTGAGAATAGTGTATGC
GGCGACCGAGTTGCTCTTGCCCGGCGTCAACACGGGATAATACCGCGCCACATAGCAGAACTTTAAAAGT
GCTCATCATTGGAAAACGTTCTTCGGGGCGAAAACTCTCAAGGATCTTACCGCTGTTGAGATCCAGTTCG
ATGTAACCCACTCGTGCACCCAACTGATCTTCAGCATCTTTTACTTTCACCAGCGTTTCTGGGTGAGCAA
AAACAGGAAGGCAAAATGCCGCAAAAAAGGGAATAAGGGCGACACGGAAATGTTGAATACTCATACTCTT
CCTTTTTCAATATTATTGAAGCATTTATCAGGGTTATTGTCTCATGAGCGGATACATATTTGAATGTATT
TAGAAAAATAAACAAATAGGGGTTCCGCGCACATTTCCCCGAAAAGTGCCACCTGACGTCTAAGAAACCA
TTATTATCATGACATTAACCTATAAAAATAGGCGTATCACGAGGCCCTTTCGTCTTCAAGAATTCCCGAC
ACCATCGAATGGTGCAAAACCTTTCGCGGTATGGCATGATAGCGCCCGGAAGAGAGTCAATTCAGGGTGG
TGAATGTGAAACCAGTAACGTTATACGATGTCGCAGAGTATGCCGGTGTCTCTTATCAGACCGTTTCCCG
CGTGGTGAACCAGGCCAGCCACGTTTCTGCGAAAACGCGGGAAAAAGTGGAAGCGGCGATGGCGGAGCTG
AATTACATTCCCAACCGCGTGGCACAACAACTGGCGGGCAAACAGTCGTTGCTGATTGGCGTTGCCACCT
CCAGTCTGGCCCTGCACGCGCCGTCGCAAATTGTCGCGGCGATTAAATCTCGCGCCGATCAACTGGGTGC
CAGCGTGGTGGTGTCGATGGTAGAACGAAGCGGCGTCGAAGCCTGTAAAGCGGCGGTGCACAATCTTCTC
GCGCAACGCGTCAGTGGGCTGATCATTAACTATCCGCTGGATGACCAGGATGCCATTGCTGTGGAAGCTG
CCTGCACTAATGTTCCGGCGTTATTTCTTGATGTCTCTGACCAGACACCCATCAACAGTATTATTTTCTC
CCATGAAGACGGTACGCGACTGGGCGTGGAGCATCTGGTCGCATTGGGTCACCAGCAAATCGCGCTGTTA
GCGGGCCCATTAAGTTCTGTCTCGGCGCGTCTGCGTCTGGCTGGCTGGCATAAATATCTCACTCGCAATC
AAATTCAGCCGATAGCGGAACGGGAAGGCGACTGGAGTGCCATGTCCGGTTTTCAACAAACCATGCAAAT
GCTGAATGAGGGCATCGTTCCCACTGCGATGCTGGTTGCCAACGATCAGATGGCGCTGGGCGCAATGCGC
GCCATTACCGAGTCCGGGCTGCGCGTTGGTGCGGATATCTCGGTAGTGGGATACGACGATACCGAAGACA
GCTCATGTTATATCCCGCCGTTAACCACCATCAAACAGGATTTTCGCCTGCTGGGGCAAACCAGCGTGGA
CCGCTTGCTGCAACTCTCTCAGGGCCAGGCGGTGAAGGGCAATCAGCTGTTGCCCGTCTCACTGGTGAAA
AGAAAAACCACCCTGGCGCCCAATACGCAAACCGCCTCTCCCCGCGCGTTGGCCGATTCATTAATGCAGC
TGGCACGACAGGTTTCCCGACTGGAAAGCGGGCAGTGAGCGCAACGCAATTAATGTAAGTTAGCTCACTC
ATTAGGCACAATTCTCATGTTTGACAGCTTATCATCGACTGCACGGTGCACCAATGCTTCTGGCGTCAGG
CAGCCATCGGAAGCTGTGGTATGGCTGTGCAGGTCGTAAATCACTGCATAATTCGTGTCGCTCAAGGCGC
ACTCCCGTTCTGGATAATGTTTTTTGCGCCGACATCATAACGGTTCTGGCAAATATTCTGAAATGAGCTG
Features (pLannotate 1.2.2; 21 found; start..end, strand, type, name):
      1..29      +  promoter       tac promoter: strong E. coli promoter; hybrid between the trp and lac UV5 promoters
     37..53      +  protein_bind   lac operator: The lac repressor binds to the lac operator to inhibit transcription in E. coli. This inhibition can be relieved by adding lactose or isopropyl-β-D-thiogalactopyranoside (IPTG). lac repressor encoded by lacI
    138..155     +  CDS            6xHis: 6xHis affinity tag
    171..824     +  CDS            GST26_SCHJA: Experimental evidence at protein level: Swiss-Prot protein existence level 1. GST isoenzymes appear to play a central role in the parasite detoxification system. Other functions are also suspected including a role in increasing the solubility of haematin in the parasite gut. From Schistosoma japonicum (Blood fluke).
    906..1439    +  CDS            ARPC3 (sequence withheld): ARPC3_BOVIN - Experimental evidence at protein level: Swiss-Prot protein existence level 1. Component of the Arp2/3 complex, a multiprotein complex that mediates actin polymerization upon stimulation by nucleation-promoting factor (NPF). The Arp2/3 complex mediates the formation of branched actin networks in the cytoplasm, providing the force for cell motility. In addition to its role in the cytoplasmic cytoskeleton, the Arp2/3 complex also promotes actin polymerization in the nucleus, thereby regulating gene transcription and repair of damaged DNA. The Arp2/3 complex promotes homologous recom
   1455..1502    +  terminator     fd terminator (sequence withheld): central terminator from bacteriophage fd (Otsuka and Kunisawa, 1982)
   1507..1719    +  CDS            M13 gene III (fragment) (sequence partly withheld): pIII; III; minor coat protein
   1734..2204    +  CDS            M13 gene III (fragment) (sequence partly withheld): pIII; III; minor coat protein
   2226..2296    +  CDS            TcR (fragment): tetracycline efflux protein; tet; confers resistance to tetracycline
   2538..2918    -  CDS            YPB1_ECOLX: Protein predicted: Swiss-Prot protein existence level 4. From Escherichia coli.
   2935..3086    +  CDS            rop (fragment): Rop protein, which maintains plasmids at low copy number; rop
   3122..3550    -  rep_origin     f1 ori (sequence partly withheld): f1 bacteriophage origin of replication; arrow indicates direction of (+) strand synthesis
   3559..3598    +  CDS            rop (fragment): Rop protein, which maintains plasmids at low copy number; rop
   3700..3840    +  misc_feature   bom: basis of mobility region from pBR322
   4026..4613    -  rep_origin     ori: high-copy-number ColE1/pMB1/pBR322/pUC origin of replication
   4784..5644    -  CDS            AmpR: β-lactamase; bla; confers resistance to ampicillin, carbenicillin, and related antibiotics
   5645..5749    -  promoter       AmpR promoter: bla
   5858..5935    +  promoter       lacIq promoter: lacI (mutant); In the lacIq allele, a single base change in the promoter boosts expression of the lacI gene about 10-fold.
   5936..7018    +  CDS            lacI: lac repressor; lacI; The lac repressor binds to the lac operator to inhibit transcription in E. coli. This inhibition can be relieved by adding lactose or isopropyl-β-D-thiogalactopyranoside (IPTG).
   7031..7052    +  protein_bind   CAP binding site: CAP binding activates transcription in the presence of cAMP. E. coli catabolite activator protein
   7071..7088    +  promoter       tet promoter (fragment): E. coli promoter for tetracycline efflux protein gene
