[The description below was written by a language model from this plasmid's Addgene catalogue record and pLannotate feature annotations shown in this document.]
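Description:
pHH0103_ARPC3_P21-Arc is a 7,260 nt bacterial expression plasmid built on the pHH0103 backbone for producing and purifying the human ARPC3 protein (also called ARC21 or p21-Arc), a subunit of the Arp2/3 complex that nucleates branched actin networks. It is maintained in E. coli through a ColE1/pMB1-type origin with a pBR322 bom region and is selected with ampicillin via the β-lactamase gene and its native promoter. The catalogue lists it as low copy. The annotated rop sequence appears only as two fragments, split by an f1 phage origin that would allow single-stranded DNA production with helper phage.

Expression is driven by the strong hybrid tac promoter followed by a lac operator, and the plasmid carries its own lacI gene under the lacIq promoter, so transcription is repressed until induced with IPTG. The open reading frame begins with a 6xHis tag followed by Schistosoma japonicum glutathione S-transferase, and then the ARPC3 coding region, which was inserted between SfiI and NotI sites. The annotation tool matched the insert to the bovine orthologue, but the record gives the species as human. The resulting His-GST-ARPC3 fusion can be captured by either nickel or glutathione affinity. A bacteriophage fd terminator lies just downstream of the insert.

Beyond the terminator are fragments of M13 gene III, along with remnants of a tetracycline resistance gene and its promoter. These look like leftovers from a phagemid and pBR322 ancestry rather than functional parts of the cassette, although the record does not say so. The plasmid comes from a large-scale survey of ligands for peptide recognition modules, in which purified domains of this kind would be needed as binding targets.
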