Addgene plasmid #109793: pHH0103_ARPC3_P21-Arc
Purpose: Protein expression and purification of ARPC3_P21-Arc
Depositing lab: Sachdev Sidhu. Depositing organization: University of Toronto. Publication: Large-scale survey and database of high affinity ligands for peptide recognition modules. Teyra J, Kelil A, Jain S, Helmy M, Jajodia R, Hooda Y, Gu J, D'Cruz AA, Nicholson SE, Min J, Sudol M, Kim PM, Bader GD, Sidhu SS. Mol Syst Biol. 2020 Dec;16(12):e9310. doi: 10.15252/msb.20199310. PubMed 33438817.
Backbone
  Vector backbone: pHH0103
  Vector type: Bacterial Expression
Growth in bacteria
  Bacterial resistance: Ampicillin, 100 μg/mL
  Growth temperature: 37°C
  Growth strain: DH5alpha
  Copy number: Low Copy
Gene/Insert
  Gene/Insert name: ARPC3_P21-Arc
  Species: H. sapiens (human)
  Entrez Gene: ARPC3 (a.k.a. ARC21, p21-Arc)
  Cloning method: Restriction Enzyme; 5′ cloning site Sfi1 (unknown if destroyed); 3′ cloning site Not1 (unknown if destroyed)
Terms and licenses: Academic/Nonprofit Terms; Industry Terms: Not Available to Industry
How to cite: pHH0103_ARPC3_P21-Arc was a gift from Sachdev Sidhu (Addgene plasmid # 109793 ; http://n2t.net/addgene:109793 ; RRID:Addgene_109793)
