>Addgene plasmid #109793 | pHH0103_ARPC3_P21-Arc | depositor partial sequence | sequence record 206745 | pHH0103_ARPC3_P21-Arc sequence 555 bps
GGCCCAGCCGGCC
[534 nt withheld, positions 14-547]
GCGGCCGC
